>Addgene plasmid #107632 | Ddo_laminin | depositor full sequence | sequence record 202988 | Full Sequence
TTGTTCCCATAAGACCACTCTGATTTTATTTTCATAACTATCTTCCGATGCATAAACTGGGAGACGGAAA
TCATTTTGGATCCCACAATAATATACATAGTCAGAGCCTCCCTTTATTACGATAAGTGGACCAGGTATAT
ATTTGTAGCTTTCACCTGATAAAATTAGTTGGTACGATAGAGGAAAGCCATATCTGTTCAACCAAGATCC
TTCCACATTGAAAACTCCCCCAAAATAATAATCGGCAGTCGGTATGAATTTAATATAGGAATTTTTATCA
ATATAGTATTTCTTTAAATTTGCATTTGCAAATGTGACTTCTCGCGCCGGTTCATAATATTCAGTTGTTT
TGTAATTGACTATAGCAGCATCTGAAGGCTTTATACCACTTTCAACTGGTTGCGGATTATTTACGTAGCC
AGTAGCGCTGGTGCAATCATCGGTCAGATTTGAGCAATAACATTTGATGCACATTGACGTATCCCACGCA
TCATTGTTATAAAATGGTTTTTGACAAATTGAGCCCTTTGAAACTACAACAATGAAGTCGGGTGCCATCA
CTCGACGTCTTGCTATTCCTTCGCAAGAATAAACTCCACTTTGATCCATGGTGATGTTGTGAACAGTTAA
AGTGCTTGTTATTACACTACAATTTGATATCTTCGTCGTTATATTATACAAAAGATTCTCAGATAAATGT
CCCCAATTGTATCTCCATGTGATTGAGGGTACTGGACGGCCTGACATTTCACAAGTTAGAGTTAAAGTTG
AACCGCTAAAAACTGATATTTGCATCTGTTTTTCAGGCTCTACTACTTGAGGATGACTGCAACTCTTCTC
ATCTTCCATTGATTTGCAATCAGAATCCCCATCACACCAATATGATCTGGGAATCAAAACATCGTCATCA
CAGAGAAAATGAGTGCCAATGCATTTGTCCGTGTTCTTAACTGGACAATTAAGCTCATCAAAGTTATTTC
CACAGTCATCAATGCCGTCACACTGCCAATGCTTTATAACACAACGTTTGGTCGGATCTGCGCCTTTCAG
AAAGTCGCAGTGAATAGCGTTTGGACTACATTCATTGCATCTCGTTCGGTCTTCATCAGAATTATCTCCA
CAGTCATTTTTACCGTCACAAAACTTATTTTCATCTATACAGAGATCATTTTTACATTTTCTTTGATTCA
AAGCACATTCTTCTTCAACAAAGAGCGTCACTTGCTCAATTAGTTTATTAAAAACACATTCATAAATAGT
TCCGTGATCATTTTTCGTTGCTTGTTTTATTTCTAATATACTCTGAGTACTTCCACCAATTCTGTTTTCT
TTGTTGACTTCTAAACTCTTTTTGTCAAATCTCCTCCAAATAACTTTTCCATCTGCTCCCATTAGTTGAC
AAAGAAATCTCGCATCACCTCCAGGTTTAATGGTTATTGTTTTGGGGGAAACTTTCAATACTGGTTTTGC
CTTAACAATCACTCGGCCAAAAACCTTTTTACCAAGAACTCTGCAGACATATGTACCTTCATGTCTTTTC
AAGGTGTTTTCAATTACAACAAATGAAGTTGAAGAGGTCAATGCTGGTCGAGAAACCTTAGCTTCAGGTG
GAAGTTCTACTTCCGTTTTGGAATTTTCTGGAATAAATGACCATTGTATGAAGCTTGAATTAATGTTAGC
AGTATCTATTCGACAATGCAATTCGGATTCTTGGTTAACATTATCGAATACAGTTTGTTCAGATGGAGCA
ACCTCAATTAATACATCACTTCTCTCCATCAAAAGTTTTGCTGCAAGTACCGTTGTATTCTGATAACATT
TATACGTCCCTTCAAGATCATCTGCCATTTCTTTAAGAACCAATATACTGACTGAATTTGTATCTAATCT
TCCGATTTTCAAACCATATAATGGATGTTTTATATCAATTTTCTTATCATTTAATGTCCAAATAACATTC
TTTGCAAACATTGTCCATCTATTATCAAGTCTTCCAATTTCGCAATGTAACTCTTTTTTTGCTTCCGGAA
TGAAAGAGGTAGTAATTACCGGGTTCCGGTGTCATTTCAATCTTCGATTCGATTTTTTGTTCTGGCATTA
GGTTTACAAAACGTGTTTTTAATTCCTGCTTTCCTTTAACTATTTCACAACTGTATTTACCGAATGCTTC
TTTCAAGAATCTTTCAATAACCAAAGTATTTCCCCGGTGAATAATCGTATCATTTCTTTTCCAAACAATT
TCAGTATCACTTTCTAATTCTGTCTTAGAAATACAGTCGATTTCCATTTTCCCTCCGTATATAACGGGTC
CCTGGACATCCATCGGTATATTGTCATTTACTATTTTGGAAATTAAAACCTTTCCAACGATATTAATTTC
TGGCTTTCCATTTCTACTAATCCTGTAGTAGTATCCATTACTATCAATTTCCGATGATTTTAGATATAGG
TCTCGACCATGGTCTAATAAAACTGTTCCCGGAGGGTTTTCCCATACCACAGTATCACTGTTTTTTAAAA
CACTTTGAGGCCGATAACGAATAATATTTGATCTGGCATTGAAAGACTCCATGTTATCAACATTGGCGTC
GATTGGAGCTTCTGGTTTTTGTGGGGTTTCTTTAACCAAAATAATTTTCTGTACATTGACAGAGGATTGC
CTTGTTTCTCCGGAAGAACAATAATATGTTCCATAGGAATAATCGTCTATGTTATCTATTTTAAAAGTTC
TTCCGGAATGAATATGGTACTGATGGGGTCTATACCATGTCACATCGCCAGACTCCTTCAGTCCACAAAC
CAACTCGACTGGACCCTTCTCAGCGGTTACATATTTAGTTTCTTTTGTATTATACACAAAAGTTCTTGGA
CTAATCATCGTATTTTTATCCATAATATTGAGTGTAGCATTTCTCATGGATTTGTCTTCCTTTAAAATAG
AACATTGATACTTTCCTAAATCTGAGGCTGATTTTAGTTGTACAATTATCCCAAAAGCTGTTCGTTTTTC
TTTTAAAAATACCGGATCATTATCGACGATTTTATAATATCTTATGAGTTCTTTCTTGGATCGAATATCC
GGACAGACAAAGTACACATTAATGACACCTGATTTAAAGTCTTCAACGTCCACAGACACATTCCTCGTTG
GTTCAAACCCTTGAACAAAAGAGCTTATAAGAAGAATGTAGAGGACGAATAACGGAATGAGATAGAATCG
ACAATCGGGACTCATTTGCCTATTCTAACACGAATGATGCAGATGGTAAACCTGTTTGTCAGCAAATGAA
TTCCAATTTTCAGACCACCAATTATAAGTAAACGATGTGTATATTTCAGATTCCAACTATTCGACCTATT
CG
