>Addgene plasmid #107632 | Ddo_laminin | addgene full sequence | sequence record 208383 | Addgene NGS Result
GTAAAACGACGGCCAGTCTTAAGCAAAAAACCCCTCAAGACCCGTTTAGAGGCCCCAAGGGGTTATGCTA
GGAAGTAATACGACTCACTATAGGGAGACCGGCAGATCTGATATCATCGATGAATTCGAGCTCCACCGCG
GTGGCGGCCGCTCTAGAACTAGTGGATCCACCGGTTCCATGGCTAGCGGCATTACCATCCCGAATACAAC
GGTACTTGCAGCAAAACTTTTGATGGAGAGAAGCGATGTATTAATTGAGGTTGCTCCATCTGAACAAACT
GTATTCGATAATGTTAACCAAGAATCCGAATTGCATTGTCGAATAGATACTGCTAACATTAATTCAAGCT
TCATACAATGGTCATTTATTCCAGAAAATTCCAAAACGGAAGTAGAACTTCCACCTGAAGCTAAGGTTTC
TCGACCAGCATTGACCTCTTCAACTTCATTTGTTGTAATTGAAAACACCTTGAAAAGACATGAAGGTACA
TATGTCTGCAGAGTTCTTGGTAAAAAGGTTTTTGGCCGAGTGATTGTTAAGGCAAAACCAGTATTGAAAG
TTTCCCCCAAAACAATAACCATTAAACCTGGAGGTGATGCGAGATTTCTTTGTCAACTAATGGGAGCAGA
TGGAAAAGTTATTTGGAGGAGATTTGACAAAAAGAGTTTAGAAGTCAACAAAGAAAACAGAATTGGTGGA
AGTACTCAGAGTATATTAGAAATAAAACAAGCAACGAAAAATGATCACGGAACTATTTATGAATGTGTTT
TTAATAAACTAATTGAGCAAGTGACGCTCTTTGTTGAAGAAGAATGTGCTTTGAATCAAAGAAAATGTAA
AAATGATCTCTGTATAGATGAAAATAAGTTTTGTGACGGTAAAAATGACTGTGGAGATAATTCTGATGAA
GACCGAACGAGATGCAATGAATGTAGCCCAAACGCTATTCACTGCGACTTTCTGAAAGGTGCAGATCCGA
CCAAACGTTGTGTTATAAAGCATTGGCAGTGTGACGGCATTGATGACTGTGGAAATAACTTTGATGAGCT
TAATTGTCCAGTTAAGAACACGGACAAATGCATTGGCACTCATTTTCTCTGCGATGACGATGTTTTGATT
CCCAGATCATATTGGTGTGATGGAGATTCTGATTGCAAATCAATGGAAGATGAGAAGAGTTGCAGTCATC
CTCAAGTAGTAGAGCCTGAAAAACAGATGCAAATATCAGTTTTTAGCGGTTCAACTTTAACTCTAACTTG
TGAAATGTCAGGCCGTCCAGTACCCTCAATCACATGGAGATACAATTGGGGACATTTATCTGAGAATCTT
TTGTATAATATAACGACGAAGATATCAAATTGTAGTGTAATAACAAGCACTTTAACTGTTCACAACATCA
CCATGGATCAAAGTGGAGTTTATTCTTGCGAAGGAATAGCAAGACGTCGAGTGATGGCACCCGACTTCAT
TGTTGTAGTTTCAAAGGGCTCAATTTGTCAAAAACCATTTTATAACAATGATGCGTGGGATACGTCAATG
TGCATCAAATGTTATTGCTCAAATCTGACCGATGATTGCACCAGCGCTACTGGCTACGTAAATAATCCGC
AACCAGTTGAAAGTGGTATAAAGCCTTCAGATGCTGCCATTGTCAATTACAAAACAACTGAATATTATGA
ACCGGCGCGAGAAGTCACATTTGCAAATGCAAATTTAAAGAAATACTATATTGATAAAAATTCCTATATT
AAATTCATACCGACTGCCGATTATTATTTTGGGGGAGTTTTCAATGTGGAAGGATCTTGGTTGAACAGAT
ATGGCTTTCCTCTATCGTACCAACTAATTTTATCAGGTGAAAGCTACAAATATATACCTGGTCCACTTAT
CGTAATAAAGGGAGGCTCTGACTATGTATATTATTGTGGCATCCAAAATGATTTCCGTCTCCCAGTTTAT
GCATCGGAAGATAGTTATGAAAATAAAATCAGAGTGGTCTTATGGGAACAACGGGTAGAATTGGCCGGGC
CCGGTACCCAATTCGCCCTATAGTGAGTCGTATTACTTCCACATAACCCCTTGGGGCCTCTAAACGGGTC
TTGAGGGGTTTTTTGAGGATCCCCTATAGTGAGTCGTATTACATGGTCATAGCTGTTTCCTGGCAGCTCT
GGCCCGTGTCTCAAAATCTCTGATGTTACATTGCACAAGATAAAAATATATCATCATGAACAATAAAACT
GTCTGCTTACATAAACAGTAATACAAGGGGTGTTATGAGCCATATTCAACGGGAAACGTCGAGGCCGCGA
TTAAATTCCAACATGGATGCTGATTTATATGGGTATAAATGGGCTCGCGATAATGTCGGGCAATCAGGTG
CGACAATCTATCGCTTGTATGGGAAGCCCGATGCGCCAGAGTTGTTTCTGAAACATGGCAAAGGTAGCGT
TGCCAATGATGTTACAGATGAGATGGTCAGACTAAACTGGCTGACGGAATTTATGCCTCTTCCGACCATC
AAGCATTTTATCCGTACTCCTGATGATGCATGGTTACTCACCACTGCGATCCCCGGAAAAACAGCATTCC
AGGTATTAGAAGAATATCCTGATTCAGGTGAAAATATTGTTGATGCGCTGGCAGTGTTCCTGCGCCGGTT
GCATTCGATTCCTGTTTGTAATTGTCCTTTTAACAGCGATCGCGTATTTCGTCTCGCTCAGGCGCAATCA
CGAATGAATAACGGTTTGGTTGATGCGAGTGATTTTGATGACGAGCGTAATGGCTGGCCTGTTGAACAAG
TCTGGAAAGAAATGCATAAACTTTTGCCATTCTCACCGGATTCAGTCGTCACTCATGGTGATTTCTCACT
TGATAACCTTATTTTTGACGAGGGGAAATTAATAGGTTGTATTGATGTTGGACGAGTCGGAATCGCAGAC
CGATACCAGGATCTTGCCATCCTATGGAACTGCCTCGGTGAGTTTTCTCCTTCATTACAGAAACGGCTTT
TTCAAAAATATGGTATTGATAATCCTGATATGAATAAATTGCAGTTTCATTTGATGCTCGATGAGTTTTT
CTAATCAGAATTGGTTAATTGGTTGTAACACTGGCAGAGCATTACGCTGACTTGACGGGACGGCGCAAGC
TCATGACCAAAATCCCTTAACGTGAGTTACGCGTCGTTCCACTGAGCGTCAGACCCCGTAGAAAAGATCA
AAGGATCTTCTTGAGATCCTTTTTTTCTGCGCGTAATCTGCTGCTTGCAAACAAAAAAACCACCGCTACC
AGCGGTGGTTTGTTTGCCGGATCAAGAGCTACCAACTCTTTTTCCGAAGGTAACTGGCTTCAGCAGAGCG
CAGATACCAAATACTGTTCTTCTAGTGTAGCCGTAGTTAGGCCACCACTTCAAGAACTCTGTAGCACCGC
CTACATACCTCGCTCTGCTAATCCTGTTACCAGTGGCTGCTGCCAGTGGCGATAAGTCGTGTCTTACCGG
GTTGGACTCAAGACGATAGTTACCGGATAAGGCGCAGCGGTCGGGCTGAACGGGGGGTTCGTGCACACAG
CCCAGCTTGGAGCGAACGACCTACACCGAACTGAGATACCTACAGCGTGAGCTATGAGAAAGCGCCACGC
TTCCCGAAGGGAGAAAGGCGGACAGGTATCCGGTAAGCGGCAGGGTCGGAACAGGAGAGCGCACGAGGGA
GCTTCCAGGGGGAAACGCCTGGTATCTTTATAGTCCTGTCGGGTTTCGCCACCTCTGACTTGAGCGTCGA
TTTTTGTGATGCTCGTCAGGGGGGCGGAGCCTATGGAAAAACGCCAGCAACGCGGCCTTTTTACGGTTCC
TGGCCTTTTGCTGGCCTTTTGCTCACATGTTCTTTCCTGCGTTATCCCCTGATTCTGTGGATAACCGTAT
TACCGCCTTTGAGTGAGCTGATACCGCTCGCCGCAGCCGAACGACCGAGCGCAGCGAGTCAGTGAGCGAG
GAAGCGGAAGAGCGCCCAATACGCAAACCGCCTCTCCCCGCGCGTTGGCCGATTCATTAATGCAGCTGGC
ACGACAGGTTTCCCGACTGGAAAGCGGGCAGTGAGCGCAACGCAATTAATACGCGTACCGCTAGCCAGGA
AGAGTTTGTAGAAACGCAAAAAGGCCATCCGTCAGGATGGCCTTCTGCTTAGTTTGATGCCTGGCAGTTT
ATGGCGGGCGTCCTGCCCGCCACCCTCCGGGCCGTTGCTTCACAACGTTCAAATCCGCTCCCGGCGGATT
TGTCCTACTCAGGAGAGCGTTCACCGACAAACAACAGATAAAACGAAAGGCCCAGTCTTCCGACTGAGCC
TTTCGTTTTATTTGATGCCTGGCAGTTCCCTACTCTCGCGTTAACGCTAGCATGGATGTTTTCCCAGTCA
CGACGTT
Features (pLannotate 1.2.2; 12 found; start..end, strand, type, name):
     24..71      -  terminator     T7 terminator: transcription terminator for bacteriophage T7 RNA polymerase
     76..94      +  promoter       T7 promoter: promoter for bacteriophage T7 RNA polymerase
    128..174     +  misc_feature   MCS (fragment): pBluescript multiple cloning site
   2047..2065    -  promoter       T7 promoter: promoter for bacteriophage T7 RNA polymerase
   2072..2115    +  terminator     T7 terminator (fragment): transcription terminator for bacteriophage T7 RNA polymerase
   2123..2141    -  promoter       T7 promoter: promoter for bacteriophage T7 RNA polymerase
   2275..3084    +  CDS            KanR: aminoglycoside phosphotransferase; aph(3')-Ia; confers resistance to kanamycin in bacteria or G418 (Geneticin®) in eukaryotes
   3231..3819    +  rep_origin     ori: high-copy-number ColE1/pMB1/pBR322/pUC origin of replication
   4002..4094    +  CDS            lacI (fragment): lac repressor; lacI; The lac repressor binds to the lac operator to inhibit transcription in E. coli. This inhibition can be relieved by adding lactose or isopropyl-β-D-thiogalactopyranoside (IPTG).
   4149..4176    -  terminator     rrnB T2 terminator: transcription terminator T2 from the E. coli rrnB gene
   4308..4351    +  terminator     rrnB T1 terminator: Escherichia coli rrnB; transcription terminator T1 from the E. coli rrnB gene
   4398..17      -  CDS            lacZα (fragment) (across the origin): LacZα fragment of β-galactosidase; lacZ fragment
