[The description below was written by a language model from this plasmid's Addgene catalogue record and pLannotate feature annotations shown in this document.]
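Description:
Ddo_laminin is a small bacterial plasmid built on the pPR-T4P backbone, carrying a laminin gene fragment from the planarian Dugesia dorotocephala inserted by ligation-independent cloning. It is intended as a template for making RNA, both riboprobes for in situ hybridization and double-stranded RNA for RNAi knockdown in planarians, rather than for protein expression. It is propagated in standard E. coli cloning strains through a high-copy ColE1/pUC-type origin and selected with kanamycin via the aph(3')-Ia resistance gene.

The annotated architecture is the convergent T7 arrangement typical of RNAi feeding and in vitro transcription vectors. A forward T7 promoter sits upstream of the cloning region, next to a remnant of a pBluescript-type polylinker, and a reverse-oriented T7 promoter sits on the far side, so the unannotated stretch between them, which corresponds to the insert, can be transcribed from both strands. T7 terminators placed outside each promoter limit read-through into the backbone, so that sense and antisense transcripts of defined length are produced and can anneal into dsRNA. A third T7 promoter is annotated just beyond the downstream terminator. Remaining features are backbone remnants: short lacI and lacZα fragments and the rrnB T1 and T2 terminators.

The catalogue sizes and the sequence record disagree. The entry lists a 3,362 bp insert in a 2,636 bp backbone, whereas the full sequence is 4,417 nt and the interval between the opposing T7 promoters is roughly 1.9 kb, suggesting the cloned laminin fragment is shorter than stated. The plasmid was deposited in connection with classroom activities exploring regeneration and stem cell biology in planarians.
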