Addgene plasmid #107632: Ddo_laminin
Purpose: In situ hybridization and RNAi studies in planarians
Depositing lab: Alejandro Sánchez. Depositing organization: Stowers Institute for Medical Research. Publication: Hands-On Classroom Activities for Exploring Regeneration and Stem Cell Biology with Planarians. Accorsi A, Williams MM, Ross EJ, Robb SMC, Elliott SA, Tu KC, Sanchez Alvarado A. The American Biology Teacher 79(3):208-223. Mar 2017. 10.1525/abt.2017.79.3.208.
Backbone
  Vector backbone: pPR-T4P
  Backbone size w/o insert (bp): 2636
  Vector type: RNAi ; In situ hybridization
Growth in bacteria
  Bacterial resistance: Kanamycin, 50 μg/mL
  Growth temperature: 37°C
  Growth strain: DH5alpha
  Copy number: Unknown
Gene/Insert
  Gene/Insert name: laminin
  Species: Dugesia dorotocephala
  Insert size (bp): 3362
  Cloning method: Ligation Independent Cloning
Terms and licenses: Academic/Nonprofit Terms; Industry Terms: Not Available to Industry
How to cite: Ddo_laminin was a gift from Alejandro Sánchez (Addgene plasmid # 107632 ; http://n2t.net/addgene:107632 ; RRID:Addgene_107632)
